Addgene plasmid #68351: px330_P53 exon 7 gRNA
Purpose: px330 with gRNA towards P53 exon 7. Cas9 is expressed from a CAG promoter.
Depositing lab: Jannik Elverløv-Jakobsen.
Backbone
  Vector backbone: amp
  Backbone size w/o insert (bp): 2500
  Total vector size (bp): 8500
  Vector type: Mammalian Expression
Growth in bacteria
  Bacterial resistance: Ampicillin, 100 μg/mL
  Growth temperature: 37°C
  Growth strain: DH5alpha
  Copy number: High Copy
Gene/Insert
  Gene/Insert name: P53 exon 7 gRNA
  gRNA/shRNA sequence: P53 exon 7
  Species: Synthetic
  Promoter: U6
  Cloning method: Restriction Enzyme; 5′ cloning site BbsI (destroyed during cloning); 3′ cloning site BbsI (destroyed during cloning)
  Sequencing primers: 5′ GTgagggcctatttcccatgattc; 3′ aaacCCATGCAGGAGCTGTTgCAC
Terms and licenses: Academic/Nonprofit Terms; Industry Terms: Not Available to Industry
How to cite: px330_P53 exon 7 gRNA was a gift from Jannik Elverløv-Jakobsen (Addgene plasmid # 68351 ; http://n2t.net/addgene:68351 ; RRID:Addgene_68351)
