[The description below was written by a language model from this plasmid's Addgene catalogue record and pLannotate feature annotations shown in this document.]
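Description:
px330_P53 exon 7 gRNA is a mammalian expression plasmid of about 8.5 kb built on the px330 all-in-one CRISPR/Cas9 design, in which a single vector supplies both the guide RNA and the nuclease. It is propagated in E. coli as a high-copy plasmid through a ColE1/pUC-type origin and selected with ampicillin via the β-lactamase gene. The annotation also shows an M13/f1-type phage origin, short pBR322-derived bom and rop fragments, and a single AAV2 inverted terminal repeat downstream of the Cas9 cassette. With only one ITR annotated, this appears to be a backbone remnant rather than a functional AAV packaging unit. No mammalian selection marker or fluorescent reporter is annotated.

The payload consists of two expression units. A human U6 RNA polymerase III promoter drives a guide directed against exon 7 of P53, fused to the Streptococcus pyogenes gRNA scaffold. The spacer was inserted between BbsI sites that were destroyed during cloning. A second, partial scaffold fragment is annotated immediately downstream. The insert species is listed as synthetic, and the record does not state which organism's P53 gene is targeted. The second unit uses a CAG-type promoter (CMV enhancer, chicken β-actin promoter and a hybrid intron) to express S. pyogenes Cas9. The annotation software splits Cas9 into adjoining N- and C-terminal portions, which together form one continuous coding region. Cas9 carries a C-terminal nucleoplasmin nuclear localization signal and is terminated by the bovine growth hormone polyadenylation signal.

Transfected into mammalian cells, the plasmid would direct Cas9 cleavage within P53 exon 7, typically to disrupt or edit the gene, although the record gives no specific application beyond this targeting.
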