Features (pLannotate 1.2.2; 18 found; start..end, strand, type, name):
      1..241     +  promoter       U6 promoter: RNA polymerase III promoter for human U6 snRNA
    270..345     +  misc_RNA       gRNA scaffold: guide RNA scaffold for the Streptococcus pyogenes CRISPR/Cas9 system
    352..395     +  misc_RNA       gRNA scaffold (fragment): guide RNA scaffold for the Streptococcus pyogenes CRISPR/Cas9 system
    442..727     +  enhancer       CMV enhancer: human cytomegalovirus immediate early enhancer; contains an 18-bp deletion relative to the standard CMV enhancer
    729..1006    +  promoter       chicken β-actin promoter: No description available
   1007..1235    +  intron         hybrid intron: hybrid between chicken β-actin (CBA) and minute virus of mice (MMV) introns (Gray et al., 2011)
   1373..2974    +  CDS            Cas9(N): N-terminal portion of Streptococcus pyogenes Cas9 (Zetsche et al., 2015)
   2975..5473    +  CDS            Cas9(C): C-terminal portion of Streptococcus pyogenes Cas9 (Zetsche et al., 2015)
   5474..5521    +  CDS            nucleoplasmin NLS: bipartite nuclear localization signal from nucleoplasmin
   5555..5666    +  polyA_signal   bGH poly(A) signal: bovine growth hormone polyadenylation signal
   5771..5911    +  repeat_region  AAV2 ITR: inverted terminal repeat of adeno-associated virus serotype 2 inverted
   5916..5967    -  misc_feature   bom (fragment): basis of mobility region from pBR322
   5986..6366    +  rep_origin     M13 ori (sequence partly withheld): M13 bacteriophage origin of replication; arrow indicates direction of (+) strand synthesis
   6442..6491    -  misc_feature   bom (fragment): basis of mobility region from pBR322
   6593..6628    -  CDS            rop (fragment): Rop protein, which maintains plasmids at low copy number; rop
   6723..6827    +  promoter       AmpR promoter: bla
   6828..7688    +  CDS            AmpR: β-lactamase; bla; confers resistance to ampicillin, carbenicillin, and related antibiotics
   7859..8447    +  rep_origin     ori: high-copy-number ColE1/pMB1/pBR322/pUC origin of replication
>Addgene plasmid #68351 | px330_P53 exon 7 gRNA | depositor full sequence | sequence record 119623 | px330_P53 exon 7 gRNA sequence 8508 bps
GAGGGCCTATTTCCCATGATTCCTTCATATTTGCATATACGATACAAGGCTGTTAGAGAGATAATTGGAA
TTAATTTGACTGTAAACACAAAGATATTAGTACAAAATACGTGACGTAGAAAGTAATAATTTCTTGGGTA
GTTTGCAGTTTTAAAATTATGTTTTAAAATGGACTATCATATGCTTACCGTAACTTGAAAGTATTTCGAT
TTCTTGGCTTTATATATCTTGTGGAAAGGACGAAACACCGTGCAACAGCTCCTGCATGGGTTTTAGAGCT
AGAAATAGCAAGTTAAAATAAGGCTAGTCCGTTATCAACTTGAAAAAGTGGCACCGAGTCGGTGCTTTTT
TGTTTTAGAGCTAGAAATAGCAAGTTAAAATAAGGCTAGTCCGTTTTTAGCGCGTGCGCCAATTCTGCAG
ACAAATGGCTCTAGAGGTACCCGTTACATAACTTACGGTAAATGGCCCGCCTGGCTGACCGCCCAACGAC
CCCCGCCCATTGACGTCAATAGTAACGCCAATAGGGACTTTCCATTGACGTCAATGGGTGGAGTATTTAC
GGTAAACTGCCCACTTGGCAGTACATCAAGTGTATCATATGCCAAGTACGCCCCCTATTGACGTCAATGA
CGGTAAATGGCCCGCCTGGCATTGTGCCCAGTACATGACCTTATGGGACTTTCCTACTTGGCAGTACATC
TACGTATTAGTCATCGCTATTACCATGGTCGAGGTGAGCCCCACGTTCTGCTTCACTCTCCCCATCTCCC
CCCCCTCCCCACCCCCAATTTTGTATTTATTTATTTTTTAATTATTTTGTGCAGCGATGGGGGCGGGGGG
GGGGGGGGGGCGCGCGCCAGGCGGGGCGGGGCGGGGCGAGGGGCGGGGCGGGGCGAGGCGGAGAGGTGCG
GCGGCAGCCAATCAGAGCGGCGCGCTCCGAAAGTTTCCTTTTATGGCGAGGCGGCGGCGGCGGCGGCCCT
ATAAAAAGCGAAGCGCGCGGCGGGCGGGAGTCGCTGCGACGCTGCCTTCGCCCCGTGCCCCGCTCCGCCG
CCGCCTCGCGCCGCCCGCCCCGGCTCTGACTGACCGCGTTACTCCCACAGGTGAGCGGGCGGGACGGCCC
TTCTCCTCCGGGCTGTAATTAGCTGAGCAAGAGGTAAGGGTTTAAGGGATGGTTGGTTGGTGGGGTATTA
ATGTTTAATTACCTGGAGCACCTGCCTGAAATCACTTTTTTTCAGGTTGGACCGGTGCCACCATGGACTA
TAAGGACCACGACGGAGACTACAAGGATCATGATATTGATTACAAAGACGATGACGATAAGATGGCCCCA
AAGAAGAAGCGGAAGGTCGGTATCCACGGAGTCCCAGCAGCCGACAAGAAGTACAGCATCGGCCTGGACA
TCGGCACCAACTCTGTGGGCTGGGCCGTGATCACCGACGAGTACAAGGTGCCCAGCAAGAAATTCAAGGT
GCTGGGCAACACCGACCGGCACAGCATCAAGAAGAACCTGATCGGAGCCCTGCTGTTCGACAGCGGCGAA
ACAGCCGAGGCCACCCGGCTGAAGAGAACCGCCAGAAGAAGATACACCAGACGGAAGAACCGGATCTGCT
ATCTGCAAGAGATCTTCAGCAACGAGATGGCCAAGGTGGACGACAGCTTCTTCCACAGACTGGAAGAGTC
CTTCCTGGTGGAAGAGGATAAGAAGCACGAGCGGCACCCCATCTTCGGCAACATCGTGGACGAGGTGGCC
TACCACGAGAAGTACCCCACCATCTACCACCTGAGAAAGAAACTGGTGGACAGCACCGACAAGGCCGACC
TGCGGCTGATCTATCTGGCCCTGGCCCACATGATCAAGTTCCGGGGCCACTTCCTGATCGAGGGCGACCT
GAACCCCGACAACAGCGACGTGGACAAGCTGTTCATCCAGCTGGTGCAGACCTACAACCAGCTGTTCGAG
GAAAACCCCATCAACGCCAGCGGCGTGGACGCCAAGGCCATCCTGTCTGCCAGACTGAGCAAGAGCAGAC
GGCTGGAAAATCTGATCGCCCAGCTGCCCGGCGAGAAGAAGAATGGCCTGTTCGGAAACCTGATTGCCCT
GAGCCTGGGCCTGACCCCCAACTTCAAGAGCAACTTCGACCTGGCCGAGGATGCCAAACTGCAGCTGAGC
AAGGACACCTACGACGACGACCTGGACAACCTGCTGGCCCAGATCGGCGACCAGTACGCCGACCTGTTTC
TGGCCGCCAAGAACCTGTCCGACGCCATCCTGCTGAGCGACATCCTGAGAGTGAACACCGAGATCACCAA
GGCCCCCCTGAGCGCCTCTATGATCAAGAGATACGACGAGCACCACCAGGACCTGACCCTGCTGAAAGCT
CTCGTGCGGCAGCAGCTGCCTGAGAAGTACAAAGAGATTTTCTTCGACCAGAGCAAGAACGGCTACGCCG
GCTACATTGACGGCGGAGCCAGCCAGGAAGAGTTCTACAAGTTCATCAAGCCCATCCTGGAAAAGATGGA
CGGCACCGAGGAACTGCTCGTGAAGCTGAACAGAGAGGACCTGCTGCGGAAGCAGCGGACCTTCGACAAC
GGCAGCATCCCCCACCAGATCCACCTGGGAGAGCTGCACGCCATTCTGCGGCGGCAGGAAGATTTTTACC
CATTCCTGAAGGACAACCGGGAAAAGATCGAGAAGATCCTGACCTTCCGCATCCCCTACTACGTGGGCCC
TCTGGCCAGGGGAAACAGCAGATTCGCCTGGATGACCAGAAAGAGCGAGGAAACCATCACCCCCTGGAAC
TTCGAGGAAGTGGTGGACAAGGGCGCTTCCGCCCAGAGCTTCATCGAGCGGATGACCAACTTCGATAAGA
ACCTGCCCAACGAGAAGGTGCTGCCCAAGCACAGCCTGCTGTACGAGTACTTCACCGTGTATAACGAGCT
GACCAAAGTGAAATACGTGACCGAGGGAATGAGAAAGCCCGCCTTCCTGAGCGGCGAGCAGAAAAAGGCC
ATCGTGGACCTGCTGTTCAAGACCAACCGGAAAGTGACCGTGAAGCAGCTGAAAGAGGACTACTTCAAGA
AAATCGAGTGCTTCGACTCCGTGGAAATCTCCGGCGTGGAAGATCGGTTCAACGCCTCCCTGGGCACATA
CCACGATCTGCTGAAAATTATCAAGGACAAGGACTTCCTGGACAATGAGGAAAACGAGGACATTCTGGAA
GATATCGTGCTGACCCTGACACTGTTTGAGGACAGAGAGATGATCGAGGAACGGCTGAAAACCTATGCCC
ACCTGTTCGACGACAAAGTGATGAAGCAGCTGAAGCGGCGGAGATACACCGGCTGGGGCAGGCTGAGCCG
GAAGCTGATCAACGGCATCCGGGACAAGCAGTCCGGCAAGACAATCCTGGATTTCCTGAAGTCCGACGGC
TTCGCCAACAGAAACTTCATGCAGCTGATCCACGACGACAGCCTGACCTTTAAAGAGGACATCCAGAAAG
CCCAGGTGTCCGGCCAGGGCGATAGCCTGCACGAGCACATTGCCAATCTGGCCGGCAGCCCCGCCATTAA
GAAGGGCATCCTGCAGACAGTGAAGGTGGTGGACGAGCTCGTGAAAGTGATGGGCCGGCACAAGCCCGAG
AACATCGTGATCGAAATGGCCAGAGAGAACCAGACCACCCAGAAGGGACAGAAGAACAGCCGCGAGAGAA
TGAAGCGGATCGAAGAGGGCATCAAAGAGCTGGGCAGCCAGATCCTGAAAGAACACCCCGTGGAAAACAC
CCAGCTGCAGAACGAGAAGCTGTACCTGTACTACCTGCAGAATGGGCGGGATATGTACGTGGACCAGGAA
CTGGACATCAACCGGCTGTCCGACTACGATGTGGACCATATCGTGCCTCAGAGCTTTCTGAAGGACGACT
CCATCGACAACAAGGTGCTGACCAGAAGCGACAAGAACCGGGGCAAGAGCGACAACGTGCCCTCCGAAGA
GGTCGTGAAGAAGATGAAGAACTACTGGCGGCAGCTGCTGAACGCCAAGCTGATTACCCAGAGAAAGTTC
GACAATCTGACCAAGGCCGAGAGAGGCGGCCTGAGCGAACTGGATAAGGCCGGCTTCATCAAGAGACAGC
TGGTGGAAACCCGGCAGATCACAAAGCACGTGGCACAGATCCTGGACTCCCGGATGAACACTAAGTACGA
CGAGAATGACAAGCTGATCCGGGAAGTGAAAGTGATCACCCTGAAGTCCAAGCTGGTGTCCGATTTCCGG
AAGGATTTCCAGTTTTACAAAGTGCGCGAGATCAACAACTACCACCACGCCCACGACGCCTACCTGAACG
CCGTCGTGGGAACCGCCCTGATCAAAAAGTACCCTAAGCTGGAAAGCGAGTTCGTGTACGGCGACTACAA
GGTGTACGACGTGCGGAAGATGATCGCCAAGAGCGAGCAGGAAATCGGCAAGGCTACCGCCAAGTACTTC
TTCTACAGCAACATCATGAACTTTTTCAAGACCGAGATTACCCTGGCCAACGGCGAGATCCGGAAGCGGC
CTCTGATCGAGACAAACGGCGAAACCGGGGAGATCGTGTGGGATAAGGGCCGGGATTTTGCCACCGTGCG
GAAAGTGCTGAGCATGCCCCAAGTGAATATCGTGAAAAAGACCGAGGTGCAGACAGGCGGCTTCAGCAAA
GAGTCTATCCTGCCCAAGAGGAACAGCGATAAGCTGATCGCCAGAAAGAAGGACTGGGACCCTAAGAAGT
ACGGCGGCTTCGACAGCCCCACCGTGGCCTATTCTGTGCTGGTGGTGGCCAAAGTGGAAAAGGGCAAGTC
CAAGAAACTGAAGAGTGTGAAAGAGCTGCTGGGGATCACCATCATGGAAAGAAGCAGCTTCGAGAAGAAT
CCCATCGACTTTCTGGAAGCCAAGGGCTACAAAGAAGTGAAAAAGGACCTGATCATCAAGCTGCCTAAGT
ACTCCCTGTTCGAGCTGGAAAACGGCCGGAAGAGAATGCTGGCCTCTGCCGGCGAACTGCAGAAGGGAAA
CGAACTGGCCCTGCCCTCCAAATATGTGAACTTCCTGTACCTGGCCAGCCACTATGAGAAGCTGAAGGGC
TCCCCCGAGGATAATGAGCAGAAACAGCTGTTTGTGGAACAGCACAAGCACTACCTGGACGAGATCATCG
AGCAGATCAGCGAGTTCTCCAAGAGAGTGATCCTGGCCGACGCTAATCTGGACAAAGTGCTGTCCGCCTA
CAACAAGCACCGGGATAAGCCCATCAGAGAGCAGGCCGAGAATATCATCCACCTGTTTACCCTGACCAAT
CTGGGAGCCCCTGCCGCCTTCAAGTACTTTGACACCACCATCGACCGGAAGAGGTACACCAGCACCAAAG
AGGTGCTGGACGCCACCCTGATCCACCAGAGCATCACCGGCCTGTACGAGACACGGATCGACCTGTCTCA
GCTGGGAGGCGACAAAAGGCCGGCGGCCACGAAAAAGGCCGGCCAGGCAAAAAAGAAAAAGTAAGAATTC
CTAGAGCTCGCTGATCAGCCTCGACTGTGCCTTCTAGTTGCCAGCCATCTGTTGTTTGCCCCTCCCCCGT
GCCTTCCTTGACCCTGGAAGGTGCCACTCCCACTGTCCTTTCCTAATAAAATGAGGAAATTGCATCGCAT
TGTCTGAGTAGGTGTCATTCTATTCTGGGGGGTGGGGTGGGGCAGGACAGCAAGGGGGAGGATTGGGAAG
AGAATAGCAGGCATGCTGGGGAGCGGCCGCAGGAACCCCTAGTGATGGAGTTGGCCACTCCCTCTCTGCG
CGCTCGCTCGCTCACTGAGGCCGGGCGACCAAAGGTCGCCCGACGCCCGGGCTTTGCCCGGGCGGCCTCA
GTGAGCGAGCGAGCGCGCAGCTGCCTGCAGGGGCGCCTGATGCGGTATTTTCTCCTTACGCATCTGTGCG
GTATTTCACACCGCATA
[142 nt withheld, positions 5968-6109]
C
[141 nt withheld, positions 6111-6251]
CCTTTGACGTTGGAGTCCACGTTCTTT
[37 nt withheld, positions 6279-6315]
ACCCTATCTCGGGCTATTCTTTTGATTTATAAGGGATTTTGCCGATTTCGGCCTATTGGTTAAAAAATGA
GCTGATTTAACAAAAATTTAACGCGAATTTTAACAAAATATTAACGTTTACAATTTTATGGTGCACTCTC
AGTACAATCTGCTCTGATGCCGCATAGTTAAGCCAGCCCCGACACCCGCCAACACCCGCTGACGCGCCCT
GACGGGCTTGTCTGCTCCCGGCATCCGCTTACAGACAAGCTGTGACCGTCTCCGGGAGCTGCATGTGTCA
GAGGTTTTCACCGTCATCACCGAAACGCGCGAGACGAAAGGGCCTCGTGATACGCCTATTTTTATAGGTT
AATGTCATGATAATAATGGTTTCTTAGACGTCAGGTGGCACTTTTCGGGGAAATGTGCGCGGAACCCCTA
TTTGTTTATTTTTCTAAATACATTCAAATATGTATCCGCTCATGAGACAATAACCCTGATAAATGCTTCA
ATAATATTGAAAAAGGAAGAGTATGAGTATTCAACATTTCCGTGTCGCCCTTATTCCCTTTTTTGCGGCA
TTTTGCCTTCCTGTTTTTGCTCACCCAGAAACGCTGGTGAAAGTAAAAGATGCTGAAGATCAGTTGGGTG
CACGAGTGGGTTACATCGAACTGGATCTCAACAGCGGTAAGATCCTTGAGAGTTTTCGCCCCGAAGAACG
TTTTCCAATGATGAGCACTTTTAAAGTTCTGCTATGTGGCGCGGTATTATCCCGTATTGACGCCGGGCAA
GAGCAACTCGGTCGCCGCATACACTATTCTCAGAATGACTTGGTTGAGTACTCACCAGTCACAGAAAAGC
ATCTTACGGATGGCATGACAGTAAGAGAATTATGCAGTGCTGCCATAACCATGAGTGATAACACTGCGGC
CAACTTACTTCTGACAACGATCGGAGGACCGAAGGAGCTAACCGCTTTTTTGCACAACATGGGGGATCAT
GTAACTCGCCTTGATCGTTGGGAACCGGAGCTGAATGAAGCCATACCAAACGACGAGCGTGACACCACGA
TGCCTGTAGCAATGGCAACAACGTTGCGCAAACTATTAACTGGCGAACTACTTACTCTAGCTTCCCGGCA
ACAATTAATAGACTGGATGGAGGCGGATAAAGTTGCAGGACCACTTCTGCGCTCGGCCCTTCCGGCTGGC
TGGTTTATTGCTGATAAATCTGGAGCCGGTGAGCGTGGAAGCCGCGGTATCATTGCAGCACTGGGGCCAG
ATGGTAAGCCCTCCCGTATCGTAGTTATCTACACGACGGGGAGTCAGGCAACTATGGATGAACGAAATAG
ACAGATCGCTGAGATAGGTGCCTCACTGATTAAGCATTGGTAACTGTCAGACCAAGTTTACTCATATATA
CTTTAGATTGATTTAAAACTTCATTTTTAATTTAAAAGGATCTAGGTGAAGATCCTTTTTGATAATCTCA
TGACCAAAATCCCTTAACGTGAGTTTTCGTTCCACTGAGCGTCAGACCCCGTAGAAAAGATCAAAGGATC
TTCTTGAGATCCTTTTTTTCTGCGCGTAATCTGCTGCTTGCAAACAAAAAAACCACCGCTACCAGCGGTG
GTTTGTTTGCCGGATCAAGAGCTACCAACTCTTTTTCCGAAGGTAACTGGCTTCAGCAGAGCGCAGATAC
CAAATACTGTCCTTCTAGTGTAGCCGTAGTTAGGCCACCACTTCAAGAACTCTGTAGCACCGCCTACATA
CCTCGCTCTGCTAATCCTGTTACCAGTGGCTGCTGCCAGTGGCGATAAGTCGTGTCTTACCGGGTTGGAC
TCAAGACGATAGTTACCGGATAAGGCGCAGCGGTCGGGCTGAACGGGGGGTTCGTGCACACAGCCCAGCT
TGGAGCGAACGACCTACACCGAACTGAGATACCTACAGCGTGAGCTATGAGAAAGCGCCACGCTTCCCGA
AGGGAGAAAGGCGGACAGGTATCCGGTAAGCGGCAGGGTCGGAACAGGAGAGCGCACGAGGGAGCTTCCA
GGGGGAAACGCCTGGTATCTTTATAGTCCTGTCGGGTTTCGCCACCTCTGACTTGAGCGTCGATTTTTGT
GATGCTCGTCAGGGGGGCGGAGCCTATGGAAAAACGCCAGCAACGCGGCCTTTTTACGGTTCCTGGCCTT
TTGCTGGCCTTTTGCTCACATGT
