>Addgene plasmid #68351 | px330_P53 exon 7 gRNA | addgene partial sequence | sequence record 122781 | hU6-F 5'-GAGGGCCTATTTCCCATGATT-3'
ATTGGAATTAATTTGACTGTAAACACAAAGATATTAGTACAAAATACGTGACGTAGAAAGTAATAATTTC
TTGGGTAGTTTGCAGTTTTAAAATTATGTTTTAAAATGGACTATCATATGCTTACCGTAACTTGAAAGTA
TTTCGATTTCTTGGCTTTATATATCTTGTGGAAAGGACGAAACACCGTGCAACAGCTCCTGCATGGGTTT
TAGAGCTAGAAATAGCAAGTTAAAATAAGGCTAGTCCGTTATCAACTTGAAAAAGTGGCACCGAGTCGGT
GCTTTTTTGTTTTAGAGCTAGAAATAGCAAGTTAAAATAAGGCTAGTCCGTTTTTAGCGCGTGCGCCAAT
TCTGCAGACAAATGGCTCTAGAGGTACCCGTTACATAACTTACGGTAAATGGCCCGCCTGGCTGACCGCC
CAACGACCCCCGCCCATTGACGTCAATAGTAACGCCAATAGGGACTTTCCATTGACGTCAATGGGTGGAG
TATTTACGGTAAACTGCCCACTTGGCAGTACATCAAGTGTATCATATGCCAAGTACGCCCCCTATTGACG
TCAATGACGGTAAATGGCCCGCCTGGCATTGTGCCCAGTACATGACCTTATGGGACTTTCCTACTTGGCA
GTACATCTACGTATTAGTCATCGCTATTACCATGGTC
