>Addgene plasmid #68351 | px330_P53 exon 7 gRNA | addgene partial sequence | sequence record 122906 | pCBhProF 5'-agggatggttggttggtggg-3'
GAAGCGGAAGGTCGGTATCCACGGAGTCCCAGCAGCCGACAAGAAGTACAGCATCGGCCTGGACATCGGC
ACCAACTCTGTGGGCTGGGCCGTGATCACCGACGAGTACAAGGTGCCCAGCAAGAAATTCAAGGTGCTGG
GCAACACCGACCGGCACAGCATCAAGAAGAACCTGATCGGAGCCCTGCTGTTCGACAGCGGCGAAACAGC
CGAGGCCACCCGGCTGAAGAGAACCGCCAGAAGAAGATACACCAGACGGAAGAACCGGATCTGCTATCTG
CAAGAGATCTTCAGCAACGAGATGGCCAAGGTGGACGACAGCTTCTTCCACAGACTGGAAGAGTCCTTCC
TGGTGGAAGAGGATAAGAAGCACGAGCGGCACCCCATCTTCGGCAACATCGTGGACGAGGTGGCCTACCA
CGAGAAGTACCCCACCATCTACCACCTGAGAAAGAAACTGGTGGACAGCACCGACAAGGCCGACCTGCGG
CTGATCTATCTGGCCCTGGCCCACATGATCAAGTTCCGGGGCCACTTCCTGATCGAGGGCGA
